Addgene plasmid #23554: pDONR223-GK5
Depositing lab: William Hahn & David Root. Depositing organization: Dana-Farber Cancer Institute. Publication: COT drives resistance to RAF inhibition through MAP kinase pathway reactivation. Johannessen CM, Boehm JS, Kim SY, Thomas SR, Wardwell L, Johnson LA, Emery CM, Stransky N, Cogdill AP, Barretina J, Caponigro G, Hieronymus H, Murray RR, Salehi-Ashtiani K, Hill DE, Vidal M, Zhao JJ, Yang X, Alkan O, Kim S, Harris JL, Wilson CJ, Myer VE, Finan PM, Root DE, Roberts TM, Golub T, Flaherty KT, Dummer R, Weber BL, Sellers WR, Schlegel R, Wargo JA, Hahn WC, Garraway LA. Nature. 2010 Dec 16;468(7326):968-72. doi: 10.1038/nature09627 PubMed 21107320.
Backbone
  Vector backbone: pDONR223
  Backbone manufacturer: Invitrogen
  Backbone size w/o insert (bp): 5005
  Vector type: Gateway Donor vector
Growth in bacteria
  Bacterial resistance: Spectinomycin, 50 μg/mL
  Growth temperature: 37°C
  Growth strain: DH5alpha
  Copy number: High Copy
Gene/Insert
  Gene/Insert name: GK5 (alt name: hypothetical protein MGC40579;MGC40579)
  Species: H. sapiens (human)
  Insert size (bp): 906
  Entrez Gene: GK5
  Cloning method: Gateway Cloning
  Sequencing primers: 5′ M13pUC-fwd; 3′ M13rev
Terms and licenses: Academic/Nonprofit Terms; Industry Terms: Not Available to Industry
Depositor comments: The ORF has no Stop codon. This design enables easy recombination into a destination vector to add an epitope tag of choice and Stop codon to the ORF. Do NOT use this plasmid directly for transfections. A set of 4 custom lentiviral vectors is available ( pLX301 (http://www.addgene.org/25895/) , pLX302 (http://www.addgene.org/25896/) , pLX303 (http://www.addgene.org/25897/) , pLX304 (http://www.addgene.org/25890/) ) to be used to express these ORFs in mammalian cells. These plasmids are not included in the kit and must be ordered separately.
How to cite: pDONR223-GK5 was a gift from William Hahn & David Root (Addgene plasmid # 23554 ; http://n2t.net/addgene:23554 ; RRID:Addgene_23554)
