[The description below was written by a language model from this plasmid's Addgene catalogue record.]
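Description:
pDONR223-GK5 is a Gateway entry clone built on the pDONR223 donor vector backbone (about 5 kb without insert), carrying a human GK5 open reading frame of roughly 906 bp (also recorded under the alternative name hypothetical protein MGC40579). It is a high-copy bacterial plasmid selected with spectinomycin. The record provides no feature table, so the origin of replication and the exact recombination sites flanking the insert are not listed. As a product of Gateway cloning into a donor vector, the ORF would be expected to sit between att recombination sites that allow its transfer into compatible destination vectors. M13 forward and reverse primer sites flank the insert for sequence verification.

The defining design feature is that the ORF lacks a stop codon. This "open" configuration lets the coding sequence be recombined in frame into a destination vector that supplies a C-terminal epitope tag and the stop codon, so the choice of tag is left to the user. The plasmid is a shuttle and storage clone and not an expression construct: the record lists no promoter driving the insert, and the depositor notes state that it should not be transfected directly. A set of companion lentiviral destination vectors (the pLX301–pLX304 series) is indicated as the intended route for expressing these ORFs in mammalian cells.

The clone belongs to a distributed ORF kit and is associated with a study that identified drivers of resistance to RAF inhibition through MAP kinase pathway reactivation, which suggests use in gain-of-function expression screens.
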