>Addgene plasmid #23554 | pDONR223-GK5 | depositor partial sequence | sequence record 10771 | Author sequence
ATGTCGGGGCTGCTCACGGACCCGGAGCAGAGAGCGCAGGAGCCGCGGTACCCCGGCTTCGTGCTGGGGC
TGGATGTGGGCAGTTCTGTGATCCGCTGCCACGTCTATGACCGGGCGGCGCGGGTCTGCGGCTCCAGCGT
GCAGAAGGTAGAAAATCTTTATCCTCAAATTGGCTGGGTAGAAATTGATCCTGATGTTCTTTGGATTCAA
TTTGTTGCCGTAATAAAAGAAGCAGTCAAAGCTGCAGGAATACAGATGAATCAAATTGTTGGTCTTGGCA
TTTCAACACAGAGAGCAACTTTTATTACGTGGAACAAGAAAACAGGAAATCATTTTCACAACTTTATAAG
TTGGCAAGACTTAAGAGCTGTTGAACTTGTAAAATCTTGGAATAATTCTCTTCTTATGAAGATATTTCAC
AGTTCTTGCCGAGTGCTTCACTTTTTCACTAGAAGTAAACGACTTTTTACAGCCAGTTTGTTCACTTTCA
CAACCCAGCAGACTTCTTTGAGATTGGTCTGGATTTTACAGAACTTGACTGAGGTGCAAAAGGCAGTTGA
AGAAGAAAATTGCTGCTTTGGGACTATTGATACCTGGTTGTTATATAAGCTCACAAAAGGTTCTGTATAT
GCCACAGATTTTTCAAATGCTAGTACAACTGGACTTTTTGACCCATATAAGATGTGTTGGAGTGGGATGA
TTACCTCTCTAATTTCGATACCACTTTCTCTCCTACCTCCTGTGAGGGACACAAGCCACAATTTTGGATC
AGTGGATGAAGAGATATTTGGTGTGCCTATACCAATAGTTGCCTTGTTAAAGGTCCCTGGATATGACCAG
AATATCTGCTATATTTTTGGGAAGGGGACCATTGAGCCAGTATTCTATCATGGAAGTACTTTATAA
