>Addgene plasmid #23554 | pDONR223-GK5 | addgene partial sequence | sequence record 29440 | 23554 with M13pUC-fwd
GCTCGGGCCCAATAATGATTTTATTTTGACTGATAGTGACCTGTTCGTTGCAACAAATTGATGAGCAATG
CTTTTTTATAATGCCAACTTTGTACAAAAAAGTTGGCATGTCGGGGCTGCTCACGGACCCGGAGCAGAGA
GCGCAGGAGCCGCGGTACCCCGGCTTCGTGCTGGGGCTGGATGTGGGCAGTTCTGTGATCCGCTGCCACG
TCTATGACCGGGCGGCGCGGGTCTGCGGCTCCAGCGTGCAGAAGGTAGAAAATCTTTATCCTCAAATTGG
CTGGGTAGAAATTGATCCTGATGTTCTTTGGATTCAATTTGTTGCCGTAATAAAAGAAGCAGTCAAAGCT
GCAGGAATACAGATGAATCAAATTGTTGGTCTTGGCATTTCAACACAGAGAGCAACTTTTATTACGTGGA
ACAAGAAAACAGGAAATCATTTTCACAACTTTATAAGTTGGCAAGACTTAAGAGCTGTTGAACTTGTAAA
ATCTTGGAATAATTCTCTTCTTATGAAGATATTTCACAGTTCTTGCCGAGTGCTTCACTTTTTCACTAGA
AGTAAACGACTTTTTACAGCCAGTTTGTTCACTTTCACAACCCAGCAGACTTCTTTGAGATTGGTCTGGA
TTTTACAGAACTTGACTGAGGTGCAAAAGGCAGTTGAAGAAGAAAATTGCTGCTTTGGGACTATTGATAC
CTGGTTGTTATATAAGCTCACAAAAGGTTCTGTATATGCCACAGATTTTTCAAATGCTAGTACAACT
